Addgene plasmid #234208: pAIP4_2NT3
Purpose: Heterologous protein expression of response regulator homolog in Escherichia coli
Depositing lab: Christopher Bahl. Depositing organization: AI Proteins. Publication: Facile, high-throughput protein purification enabled by high-efficiency protease elution. Cárcamo Noriega EN, Truebridge IS, Teets FD 3rd, Bowman JW 3rd, Rodriguez N, Howard TA, Bahl CD. Protein Sci. 2026 Sep;35(9):e70746. doi: 10.1002/pro.70746. PubMed 42555168.
Backbone
  Vector backbone: pET29b
  Backbone size w/o insert (bp): 5679
  Vector type: Bacterial Expression
Growth in bacteria
  Bacterial resistance: Kanamycin, 50 μg/mL
  Growth temperature: 37°C
  Growth strain: DH10B
  Copy number: High Copy
Gene/Insert
  Gene/Insert name: 2NT3 (alt names: O68522_MYXXA; Response regulator homolog)
  Species: Myxococcus xanthus
  Insert size (bp): 363
  Promoter: T7
  Tag / fusion protein: 10x HisTag-Smt3 (N terminal on backbone)
  Cloning method: Golden Gate
  Sequencing primers: 5′ T7-promoter; 3′ T7-Term
Resource information
  A portion of this plasmid was derived from a plasmid made by: Synthetic DNA
Terms and licenses: Academic/Nonprofit Terms; Industry Terms
Depositor comments: 5' cloning site: BsaI (destroyed), 3' cloning site: BsaI (destroyed)
How to cite: pAIP4_2NT3 was a gift from Christopher Bahl (Addgene plasmid # 234208 ; http://n2t.net/addgene:234208 ; RRID:Addgene_234208)
