[The description below was written by a language model from this plasmid's Addgene catalogue record and pLannotate feature annotations shown in this document.]
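Description:
pAIP4_2NT3 is a bacterial expression plasmid built on a pET29b backbone for producing a Myxococcus xanthus response regulator homolog (2NT3, also listed as O68522_MYXXA) in Escherichia coli. It replicates from a ColE1/pMB1-type origin. The catalogue lists it as high copy, although the feature table also shows the pBR322-derived bom site and the rop gene, which normally moderates copy number. Selection is by kanamycin through an aminoglycoside phosphotransferase gene that spans the sequence origin. An f1 origin is also present, along with short tetracycline-resistance gene fragments that are backbone remnants rather than functional markers.

The expression cassette follows the standard pET layout: a T7 promoter with an adjacent lac operator, the T7 gene 10 ribosome binding site, and a T7 terminator, with a plasmid-borne lacI gene providing repression. Expression therefore needs a host that supplies T7 RNA polymerase and is inducible with IPTG. The 363 bp synthetic insert was introduced by Golden Gate assembly, with the flanking BsaI sites destroyed, and sits downstream of an N-terminal 10x His tag fused to yeast Smt3 (SUMO). The His tag allows immobilised-metal affinity capture, and the Smt3 domain typically aids solubility and serves as a recognition module for SUMO-specific protease, so the target can be released from the tag.

The feature table does not annotate the insert itself, which lies in the gap after Smt3. It does flag a short His-tag fragment and a T7 gene 10B-derived sequence before the terminator, but the record does not say whether these are translated. The associated work concerns high-throughput protein purification using protease elution.
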