Features (pLannotate 1.2.2; 20 found; start..end, strand, type, name):
    886..1474    +  rep_origin     ori: high-copy-number ColE1/pMB1/pBR322/pUC origin of replication
   1660..1799    -  misc_feature   bom: basis of mobility region from pBR322
   1901..2092    -  CDS            rop: Rop protein, which maintains plasmids at low copy number; rop
   2109..2489    +  CDS            YPB1_ECOLX: Protein predicted: Swiss-Prot protein existence level 4. From Escherichia coli.
   2561..2852    -  CDS            TcR (fragment): tetracycline efflux protein; tet; confers resistance to tetracycline
   2867..2888    -  protein_bind   CAP binding site: CAP binding activates transcription in the presence of cAMP. E. coli catabolite activator protein
   2901..3983    -  CDS            lacI: lac repressor; lacI; The lac repressor binds to the lac operator to inhibit transcription in E. coli. This inhibition can be relieved by adding lactose or isopropyl-β-D-thiogalactopyranoside (IPTG).
   3984..4061    -  promoter       lacI promoter: lacI
   4069..4348    -  CDS            TcR (fragment): tetracycline efflux protein; tet; confers resistance to tetracycline
   4374..4392    +  promoter       T7 promoter: promoter for bacteriophage T7 RNA polymerase
   4393..4417    +  protein_bind   lac operator: The lac repressor binds to the lac operator to inhibit transcription in E. coli. This inhibition can be relieved by adding lactose or isopropyl-β-D-thiogalactopyranoside (IPTG). lac repressor encoded by lacI
   4432..4454    +  RBS            RBS: efficient ribosome binding site from bacteriophage T7 gene 10 (Olins and Rangwala, 1989)
   4486..4505    +  CDS            7xHis (fragment): 6xHis affinity tag
   4513..4809    +  CDS            SMT3: SMT3_YEAST - Experimental evidence at protein level: Swiss-Prot protein existence level 1. Not known; suppressor of MIF2 mutations. From Saccharomyces cerevisiae (strain ATCC 204508 / S288c) (Baker's yeast).
   5194..5211    +  CDS            9xHis (fragment): 9xHis affinity tag
   5221..5270    +  CDS            SET1 (fragment): solubility-enhancement tag derived from T7 phage gene 10B
   5278..5325    +  terminator     T7 terminator: transcription terminator for bacteriophage T7 RNA polymerase
   5362..5790    +  rep_origin     f1 ori (sequence partly withheld): f1 bacteriophage origin of replication; arrow indicates direction of (+) strand synthesis
   5843..5900    +  promoter       AmpR promoter (fragment): bla
   5909..764     -  CDS            KanR (across the origin): aminoglycoside phosphotransferase; aph(3')-Ia; confers resistance to kanamycin in bacteria or G418 (Geneticin®) in eukaryotes
>Addgene plasmid #234208 | pAIP4_2NT3 | addgene full sequence | sequence record 464173 | Addgene NGS Result
TTATCAATACCATATTTTTGAAAAAGCCGTTTCTGTAATGAAGGAGAAAACTCACCGAGGCAGTTCCATA
GGATGGCAAGATCCTGGTATCGGTCTGCGATTCCGACTCGTCCAACATCAATACAACCTATTAATTTCCC
CTCGTCAAAAATAAGGTTATCAAGTGAGAAATCACCATGAGTGACGACTGAATCCGGTGAGAATGGCAAA
AGTTTATGCATTTCTTTCCAGACTTGTTCAACAGGCCAGCCATTACGCTCGTCATCAAAATCACTCGCAT
CAACCAAACCGTTATTCATTCGTGATTGCGCCTGAGCGAGACGAAATACGCGATCGCTGTTAAAAGGACA
ATTACAAACAGGAATCGAATGCAACCGGCGCAGGAACACTGCCAGCGCATCAACAATATTTTCACCTGAA
TCAGGATATTCTTCTAATACCTGGAATGCTGTTTTCCCGGGGATCGCAGTGGTGAGTAACCATGCATCAT
CAGGAGTACGGATAAAATGCTTGATGGTCGGAAGAGGCATAAATTCCGTCAGCCAGTTTAGTCTGACCAT
CTCATCTGTAACATCATTGGCAACGCTACCTTTGCCATGTTTCAGAAACAACTCTGGCGCATCGGGCTTC
CCATACAATCGATAGATTGTCGCACCTGATTGCCCGACATTATCGCGAGCCCATTTATACCCATATAAAT
CAGCATCCATGTTGGAATTTAATCGCGGCCTAGAGCAAGACGTTTCCCGTTGAATATGGCTCATAACACC
CCTTGTATTACTGTTTATGTAAGCAGACAGTTTTATTGTTCATGACCAAAATCCCTTAACGTGAGTTTTC
GTTCCACTGAGCGTCAGACCCCGTAGAAAAGATCAAAGGATCTTCTTGAGATCCTTTTTTTCTGCGCGTA
ATCTGCTGCTTGCAAACAAAAAAACCACCGCTACCAGCGGTGGTTTGTTTGCCGGATCAAGAGCTACCAA
CTCTTTTTCCGAAGGTAACTGGCTTCAGCAGAGCGCAGATACCAAATACTGTCCTTCTAGTGTAGCCGTA
GTTAGGCCACCACTTCAAGAACTCTGTAGCACCGCCTACATACCTCGCTCTGCTAATCCTGTTACCAGTG
GCTGCTGCCAGTGGCGATAAGTCGTGTCTTACCGGGTTGGACTCAAGACGATAGTTACCGGATAAGGCGC
AGCGGTCGGGCTGAACGGGGGGTTCGTGCACACAGCCCAGCTTGGAGCGAACGACCTACACCGAACTGAG
ATACCTACAGCGTGAGCTATGAGAAAGCGCCACGCTTCCCGAAGGGAGAAAGGCGGACAGGTATCCGGTA
AGCGGCAGGGTCGGAACAGGAGAGCGCACGAGGGAGCTTCCAGGGGGAAACGCCTGGTATCTTTATAGTC
CTGTCGGGTTTCGCCACCTCTGACTTGAGCGTCGATTTTTGTGATGCTCGTCAGGGGGGCGGAGCCTATG
GAAAAACGCCAGCAACGCGGCCTTTTTACGGTTCCTGGCCTTTTGCTGGCCTTTTGCTCACATGTTCTTT
CCTGCGTTATCCCCTGATTCTGTGGATAACCGTATTACCGCCTTTGAGTGAGCTGATACCGCTCGCCGCA
GCCGAACGACCGAGCGCAGCGAGTCAGTGAGCGAGGAAGCGGAAGAGCGCCTGATGCGGTATTTTCTCCT
TACGCATCTGTGCGGTATTTCACACCGCAATGGTGCACTCTCAGTACAATCTGCTCTGATGCCGCATAGT
TAAGCCAGTATACACTCCGCTATCGCTACGTGACTGGGTCATGGCTGCGCCCCGACACCCGCCAACACCC
GCTGACGCGCCCTGACGGGCTTGTCTGCTCCCGGCATCCGCTTACAGACAAGCTGTGACCGTCTCCGGGA
GCTGCATGTGTCAGAGGTTTTCACCGTCATCACCGAAACGCGCGAGGCAGCTGCGGTAAAGCTCATCAGC
GTGGTCGTGAAGCGATTCACAGATGTCTGCCTGTTCATCCGCGTCCAGCTCGTTGAGTTTCTCCAGAAGC
GTTAATGTCTGGCTTCTGATAAAGCGGGCCATGTTAAGGGCGGTTTTTTCCTGTTTGGTCACTGATGCCT
CCGTGTAAGGGGGATTTCTGTTCATGGGGGTAATGATACCGATGAAACGAGAGAGGATGCTCACGATACG
GGTTACTGATGATGAACATGCCCGGTTACTGGAACGTTGTGAGGGTAAACAACTGGCGGTATGGATGCGG
CGGGACCAGAGAAAAATCACTCAGGGTCAATGCCAGCGCTTCGTTAATACAGATGTAGGTGTTCCACAGG
GTAGCCAGCAGCATCCTGCGATGCAGATCCGGAACATAATGGTGCAGGGCGCTGACTTCCGCGTTTCCAG
ACTTTACGAAACACGGAAACCGAAGACCATTCATGTTGTTGCTCAGGTCGCAGACGTTTTGCAGCAGCAG
TCGCTTCACGTTCGCTCGCGTATCGGTGATTCATTCTGCTAACCAGTAAGGCAACCCCGCCAGCCTAGCC
GGGTCCTCAACGACAGGAGCACGATCATGCGCACCCGTGGGGCCGCCATGCCGGCGATAATGGCCTGCTT
CTCGCCGAAACGTTTGGTGGCGGGACCAGTGACGAAGGCTTGAGCGAGGGCGTGCAAGATTCCGAATACC
GCAAGCGACAGGCCGATCATCGTCGCGCTCCAGCGAAAGCGGTCCTCGCCGAAAATGACCCAGAGCGCTG
CCGGCACCTGTCCTACGAGTTGCATGATAAAGAAGACAGTCATAAGTGCGGCGACGATAGTCATGCCCCG
CGCCCACCGGAAGGAGCTGACTGGGTTGAAGGCTCTCAAGGGCATCGGTCGAGATCCCGGTGCCTAATGA
GTGAGCTAACTTACATTAATTGCGTTGCGCTCACTGCCCGCTTTCCAGTCGGGAAACCTGTCGTGCCAGC
TGCATTAATGAATCGGCCAACGCGCGGGGAGAGGCGGTTTGCGTATTGGGCGCCAGGGTGGTTTTTCTTT
TCACCAGTGAGACGGGCAACAGCTGATTGCCCTTCACCGCCTGGCCCTGAGAGAGTTGCAGCAAGCGGTC
CACGCTGGTTTGCCCCAGCAGGCGAAAATCCTGTTTGATGGTGGTTAACGGCGGGATATAACATGAGCTG
TCTTCGGTATCGTCGTATCCCACTACCGAGATGTCCGCACCAACGCGCAGCCCGGACTCGGTAATGGCGC
GCATTGCGCCCAGCGCCATCTGATCGTTGGCAACCAGCATCGCAGTGGGAACGATGCCCTCATTCAGCAT
TTGCATGGTTTGTTGAAAACCGGACATGGCACTCCAGTCGCCTTCCCGTTCCGCTATCGGCTGAATTTGA
TTGCGAGTGAGATATTTATGCCAGCCAGCCAGACGCAGACGCGCCGAGACAGAACTTAATGGGCCCGCTA
ACAGCGCGATTTGCTGGTGACCCAATGCGACCAGATGCTCCACGCCCAGTCGCGTACCGTCTTCATGGGA
GAAAATAATACTGTTGATGGGTGTCTGGTCAGAGACATCAAGAAATAACGCCGGAACATTAGTGCAGGCA
GCTTCCACAGCAATGGCATCCTGGTCATCCAGCGGATAGTTAATGATCAGCCCACTGACGCGTTGCGCGA
GAAGATTGTGCACCGCCGCTTTACAGGCTTCGACGCCGCTTCGTTCTACCATCGACACCACCACGCTGGC
ACCCAGTTGATCGGCGCGAGATTTAATCGCCGCGACAATTTGCGACGGCGCGTGCAGGGCCAGACTGGAG
GTGGCAACGCCAATCAGCAACGACTGTTTGCCCGCCAGTTGTTGTGCCACGCGGTTGGGAATGTAATTCA
GCTCCGCCATCGCCGCTTCCACTTTTTCCCGCGTTTTCGCAGAAACGTGGCTGGCCTGGTTCACCACGCG
GGAAACGGTCTGATAAGAGACACCGGCATACTCTGCGACATCGTATAACGTTACTGGTTTCACATTCACC
ACCCTGAATTGACTCTCTTCCGGGCGCTATCATGCCATACCGCGAAAGGTTTTGCGCCATTCGATGGTGT
CCGGGATCTCGACGCTCTCCCTTATGCGACTCCTGCATTAGGAAGCAGCCCAGTAGTAGGTTGAGGCCGT
TGAGCACCGCCGCCGCAAGGAATGGTGCATGCAAGGAGATGGCGCCCAACAGTCCCCCGGCCACGGGGCC
TGCCACCATACCCACGCCGAAACAAGCGCTCATGAGCCCGAAGTGGCGAGCCCGATCTTCCCCATCGGTG
ATGTCGGCGATATAGGCGCCAGCAACCGCACCTGTGGCGCCGGTGATGCCGGCCACGATGCGTCCGGCGT
AGAGGATCGAGATCGATCTCGATCCCGCGAAATTAATACGACTCACTATAGGGGAATTGTGAGCGGATAA
CAATTCCCCTCTAGAAATAATTTTGTTTAACTTTAAGAAGGAGATATACATATGATGGCGAAGATTCATC
ACCATCATCACCATCACCATCACCACGGTAGCCTGCAAGATTCGGAAGTCAACCAAGAAGCAAAGCCGGA
AGTCAAGCCGGAAGTGAAACCGGAAACCCATATTAACCTGAAAGTTAGTGACGGCAGCTCTGAAATTTTC
TTTAAGATCAAAAAGACCACGCCGCTGCGTCGCCTGATGGAAGCGTTTGCCAAACGTCAGGGCAAGGAAA
TGGATAGCCTGCGTTTCCTGTATGACGGTATTCGCATCCAGGCAGATCAAGCGCCGGAAGACCTGGACAT
GGAAGACAACGACATCATTGAAGCCCACCGTGAACAGATTGGCGGCTCTGGAAAGAAAATTCTAATAGTA
GAATCAGATACAGCGTTGAGCGCTACCCTGCGCTCCGCGTTAGAAGGTCGCGGTTTCACCGTCGACGAAA
CCACGGATGGTAAGGGCTCTGTTGAGCAGATTCGTCGTGATCGTCCAGATCTGGTAGTTCTGGCTGTGGA
TCTGAGCGCGGGTCAGAACGGTTACCTGATCTGCGGTAAACTCAAGAAAGATGACGACCTGAAGAACGTT
CCGATTGTGATCATTGGCAATCCGGACGGCTTCGCCCAACATCGTAAATTGAAGGCCCACGCGGACGAGG
CAGTTGCCAAACCGGTGGACGCGGATCAATTGGTGGAGAGAGCGGGCGCACTGATCGGCTTTCCGGGTTC
GTAATGACTCGAGCACCACCACCACCACCACTGAGATCCGGCTGCTAACAAAGCCCGAAAGGAAGCTGAG
TTGGCTGCTGCCACCGCTGAGCAATAACTAGCATAACCCCTTGGGGCCTCTAAACGGGTCTTGAGGGGTT
TTTTGCTGAAAGGAGGAACTATATCCGGATTGGCGAATGGG
[124 nt withheld, positions 5362-5485]
C
[91 nt withheld, positions 5487-5577]
A
[49 nt withheld, positions 5579-5627]
CCTTTGACGTTGGAGTCCACGTTCTTT
[37 nt withheld, positions 5655-5691]
ACCCTATCTCGGTCTATTCTTTTGATTTATAAGGGATTTTGCCGATTTCGGCCTATTGGTTAAAAAATGA
GCTGATTTAACAAAAATTTAACGCGAATTTTAACAAAATATTAACGCTTACAATTTAGGTGGCACTTTTC
GGGGAAATGTGCGCGGAACCCCTATTTGTTTATTTTTCTAAATACATTCAAATATGTATCCGCTCATGAA
TTAATTCTTAGAAAAACTCATCGAGCATCAAATGAAACTGCAATTTATTCATATCAGGA
